Addgene plasmid #85703: pcKv10.1
Purpose: mammalian expression Kv10.1
Depositing lab: Luis Pardo. Depositing organization: Max Planck Institute for Multidisciplinary Sciences. Publication: Functional K(v)10.1 channels localize to the inner nuclear membrane. Chen Y, Sanchez A, Rubio ME, Kohl T, Pardo LA, Stuhmer W. PLoS One. 2011 May 3;6(5):e19257. doi: 10.1371/journal.pone.0019257. PubMed 21559285.
Backbone
  Vector backbone: pcDNA3
  Vector type: Mammalian Expression
  Selectable markers: Neomycin (select with G418)
Growth in bacteria
  Bacterial resistance: Ampicillin, 100 μg/mL
  Growth temperature: 37°C
  Growth strain: DH5alpha
  Copy number: High Copy
Gene/Insert
  Gene/Insert name: KCNH1 (alt name: Eag1)
  Species: H. sapiens (human)
  Insert size (bp): 3000
  Entrez Gene: KCNH1 (a.k.a. EAG, EAG1, Kv10.1, TMBTS, ZLS1, h-eag, hEAG, hEAG1)
  Promoter: CMV
  Cloning method: Restriction Enzyme; 5′ cloning site unknown (unknown if destroyed); 3′ cloning site unknown (unknown if destroyed)
  Sequencing primers: 5′ CMV-F; 3′ BGH-rev
Terms and licenses: Academic/Nonprofit Terms; Industry Terms: Not Available to Industry
How to cite: pcKv10.1 was a gift from Luis Pardo (Addgene plasmid # 85703 ; http://n2t.net/addgene:85703 ; RRID:Addgene_85703)
