[The description below was written by a language model from this plasmid's Addgene catalogue record and pLannotate feature annotations shown in this document.]
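Description:
pcKv10.1 is a mammalian expression plasmid built on the pcDNA3 backbone that carries the voltage-gated potassium channel Kv10.1 (KCNH1, also called Eag1). The catalogue lists the insert as human, about 3 kb. The feature table, generated automatically from the 8,486 nt depositor sequence, places a roughly 2.9 kb open reading frame in the expected position but labels it by its best match to the rat Kcnh1 protein. This most likely reflects the annotation tool's reference database and the high conservation between orthologues, but the record itself does not resolve the discrepancy. No epitope tag or fluorescent fusion is annotated, and the cloning sites used are recorded as unknown.

The channel coding sequence is driven by the human cytomegalovirus immediate-early enhancer and promoter and terminated by the bovine growth hormone polyadenylation signal. Flanking T7 and SP6 phage promoters could in principle allow in vitro transcription of sense or antisense RNA. A separate cassette, consisting of the SV40 early promoter, the neomycin phosphotransferase gene and an SV40 poly(A) signal, allows G418 selection of stably transfected mammalian cells. In bacteria the plasmid is maintained through a high-copy ColE1/pUC-type origin and selected with ampicillin via β-lactamase. An f1 origin is also present, permitting single-stranded DNA production. Short annotated fragments (an HIV LTR piece, lac regulatory elements, lacI, ble and bom remnants) appear to be backbone remnants or partial-match annotations rather than functional parts.

The construct is intended for transient or stable expression of Kv10.1 in mammalian cells. The associated publication concerns functional Kv10.1 channels localizing to the inner nuclear membrane.
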