Features (pLannotate 1.2.2; 22 found; start..end, strand, type, name):
     36..80      -  misc_feature   bom (fragment): basis of mobility region from pBR322
    235..614     +  enhancer       CMV enhancer: human cytomegalovirus immediate early enhancer
    615..818     +  promoter       CMV promoter: human cytomegalovirus (CMV) immediate early promoter
    814..847     +  LTR            5' LTR (truncated) (fragment): truncated 5' long terminal repeat (LTR) from HIV-1
    863..881     +  promoter       T7 promoter: promoter for bacteriophage T7 RNA polymerase
   1008..3893    +  CDS            Kcnh1: KCNH1_RAT - Also known as Eag From Rattus norvegicus (Rat).
   3968..4011    -  misc_feature   MCS (fragment): pBluescript multiple cloning site
   4038..4056    -  promoter       SP6 promoter: promoter for bacteriophage SP6 RNA polymerase
   4082..4306    +  polyA_signal   bGH poly(A) signal: bovine growth hormone polyadenylation signal
   4310..4331    +  promoter       SV40 promoter (fragment): SV40 enhancer and early promoter
   4352..4780    +  rep_origin     f1 ori (sequence partly withheld): f1 bacteriophage origin of replication; arrow indicates direction of (+) strand synthesis
   4794..5124    +  promoter       SV40 promoter: SV40 enhancer and early promoter
   5191..5982    +  CDS            neo: KKA2_KLEPN - Also known as kan, nptII. Experimental evidence at protein level: Swiss-Prot protein existence level 1. Resistance to kanamycin, neomycin, paromomycin, ribostamycin, butirosin and gentamicin B. From Klebsiella pneumoniae.
   6006..6164    +  CDS            ble (fragment): BLE_KLEPN - Experimental evidence at protein level: Swiss-Prot protein existence level 1. Binding protein with a strong affinity to the bleomycin family of antibiotics. Binds to CL990; an antimitotic-antibiotic compound. From Klebsiella pneumoniae.
   6159..6280    +  polyA_signal   SV40 poly(A) signal: SV40 polyadenylation signal
   6353..6369    -  protein_bind   lac operator: The lac repressor binds to the lac operator to inhibit transcription in E. coli. This inhibition can be relieved by adding lactose or isopropyl-β-D-thiogalactopyranoside (IPTG). lac repressor encoded by lacI
   6377..6407    -  promoter       lac promoter: promoter for the E. coli lac operon
   6422..6443    -  protein_bind   CAP binding site: CAP binding activates transcription in the presence of cAMP. E. coli catabolite activator protein
   6456..6548    -  CDS            lacI (fragment): lac repressor; lacI; The lac repressor binds to the lac operator to inhibit transcription in E. coli. This inhibition can be relieved by adding lactose or isopropyl-β-D-thiogalactopyranoside (IPTG).
   6731..7319    -  rep_origin     ori: high-copy-number ColE1/pMB1/pBR322/pUC origin of replication
   7490..8350    -  CDS            AmpR: β-lactamase; bla; confers resistance to ampicillin, carbenicillin, and related antibiotics
   8351..8455    -  promoter       AmpR promoter: bla
>Addgene plasmid #85703 | pcKv10.1 | depositor full sequence | sequence record 167489 | pcKv10.1 sequence 8486 bps
GACGGATCGGGAGATCTCCCGATCCCCTATGGTCGACTCTCAGTACAATCTGCTCTGATGCCGCATAGTT
AAGCCAGTATCTGCTCCCTGCTTGTGTGTTGGAGGTCGCTGAGTAGTGCGCGAGCAAAATTTAAGCTACA
ACAAGGCAAGGCTTGACCGACAATTGCATGAAGAATCTGCTTAGGGTTAGGCGTTTTGCGCTGCTTCGCG
ATGTACGGGCCAGATATACGCGTTGACATTGATTATTGACTAGTTATTAATAGTAATCAATTACGGGGTC
ATTAGTTCATAGCCCATATATGGAGTTCCGCGTTACATAACTTACGGTAAATGGCCCGCCTGGCTGACCG
CCCAACGACCCCCGCCCATTGACGTCAATAATGACGTATGTTCCCATAGTAACGCCAATAGGGACTTTCC
ATTGACGTCAATGGGTGGACTATTTACGGTAAACTGCCCACTTGGCAGTACATCAAGTGTATCATATGCC
AAGTACGCCCCCTATTGACGTCAATGACGGTAAATGGCCCGCCTGGCATTATGCCCAGTACATGACCTTA
TGGGACTTTCCTACTTGGCAGTACATCTACGTATTAGTCATCGCTATTACCATGGTGATGCGGTTTTGGC
AGTACATCAATGGGCGTGGATAGCGGTTTGACTCACGGGGATTTCCAAGTCTCCACCCCATTGACGTCAA
TGGGAGTTTGTTTTGGCACCAAAATCAACGGGACTTTCCAAAATGTCGTAACAACTCCGCCCCATTGACG
CAAATGGGCGGTAGGCGTGTACGGTGGGAGGTCTATATAAGCAGAGCTCTCTGGCTAACTAGAGAACCCA
CTGCTTACTGGCTTATCGAAATTAATACGACTCACTATAGGGAGACCCAAGCTTGGTACCGAGCTCGGAT
CCACTAGTAACGGCCGCCAGTGTGCTGGAATTCTGCAGATATCCATCACACTGGCGGCCGGAATTCCGGG
CCCGCCGGACCCCGAGCTGCTGGGAGGATGACCATGGCTGGGGGCAGGAGGGGACTAGTGGCCCCTCAAA
ACACGTTTCTGGAGAATATTGTTCGGCGGTCCAATGATACTAATTTTGTGTTGGGGAATGCTCAGATAGT
GGACTGGCCTATTGTGTACAGCAATGATGGATTTTGCAAGCTGTCTGGCTATCACAGGGCAGAAGTGATG
CAAAAAAGCAGCACCTGCAGTTTTATGTATGGGGAGCTGACTGATAAAGACACGATTGAAAAAGTGCGGC
AAACATTTGAGAACTATGAGATGAATTCCTTTGAAATTCTGATGTACAAGAAGAACAGGACACCTGTGTG
GTTCTTTGTGAAAATTGCTCCAATTCGAAACGAACAGGATAAAGTGGTTTTATTTCTTTGCACTTTCAGT
GACATAACAGCTTTCAAACAGCCAATTGAGGATGATTCATGTAAAGGCTGGGGGAAGTTTGCTCGGCTGA
CAAGAGCACTGACAAGCAGCAGGGGTGTCCTGCAGCAGCTGGCTCCAAGCGTGCAAAAAGGCGAGAATGT
CCACAAGCACTCCCGCCTGGCAGAGGTCCTACAGCTGGGCTCAGACATCCTTCCCCAGTACAAGCAAGAG
GCACCAAAGACTCCCCCTCACATCATCTTACATTATTGTGTTTTTAAGACCACGTGGGATTGGATCATCT
TGATCTTGACCTTCTATACAGCCATCTTGGTCCCTTATAATGTCTCCTTCAAAACCAGGCAGAATAATGT
GGCCTGGCTGGTTGTTGATAGCATCGTGGATGTTATCTTTTTGGTGGACATTGTGCTCAATTTTCATACC
ACCTTTGTTGGACCAGCAGGGGAGGTGATTTCTGACCCCAAACTTATCCGCATGAACTACCTGAAGACGT
GGTTTGTGATTGACCTTCTGTCCTGTTTGCCATATGATGTCATCAACGCTTTTGAGAACGTGGATGAGGG
CATCAGCAGCCTGTTCAGCTCTCTAAAAGTTGTCCGGCTGCTCCGTCTTGGGCGAGTGGCCCGTAAGCTG
GACCACTACATTGAATATGGAGCTGCTGTGCTGGTCCTGCTGGTGTGTGTGTTTGGGCTGGCTGCACACT
GGATGGCCTGCATCTGGTACAGCATTGGGGACTATGAGATCTTTGACGAGGACACCAAGACAATCCGCAA
CAACAGCTGGCTGTACCAACTAGCGATGGACATTGGCACCCCTTACCAGTTTAATGGGTCTGGCTCAGGG
AAGTGGGAAGGTGGTCCCAGCAAGAATTCTGTCTACATCTCCTCGTTGTATTTCACAATGACCAGCCTCA
CCAGTGTGGGCTTTGGGAACATCGCCCCATCCACAGACATTGAGAAGATCTTTGCAGTGGCCATCATGAT
GATTGGCTCACTTCTCTATGCCACCATCTTCGGGAATGTGACGACTATTTTCCAACAGATGTATGCCAAC
ACCAACAGATACCATGAGATGCTCAACAGTGTTCGGGACTTCCTGAAGCTCTACCAGGTGCCAAAAGGAT
TGAGTGAGCGAGTAATGGATTATATTGTGTCCACTTGGTCCATGTCCAGAGGCATTGACACAGAGAAGGT
CCTGCAGATCTGCCCCAAGGACATGAGAGCCGACATCTGCGTGCACCTGAACCGCAAGGTGTTCAAGGAG
CACCCGGCCTTCCGGCTGGCCAGTGATGGCTGCCTCCGGGCACTGGCCATGGAGTTCCAGACGGTGCACT
GTGCCCCAGGGGACCTCATCTACCATGCAGGAGAGAGCGTTGACAGCCTCTGCTTTGTGGTTTCTGGCTC
CCTGGAGGTGATCCAAGATGATGAGGTGGTGGCCATTCTAGGAAAAGGAGACGTGTTTGGAGATGTGTTC
TGGAAGGAAGCCACCCTTGCCCAGTCCTGTGCCAATGTTAGGGCCTTGACCTACTGTGATCTGCATGTGA
TCAAGCGGGATGCCCTGCAGAAAGTGCTGGAATTCTACACGGCCTTCTCCCATTCCTTCTCCCGGAACCT
GATTCTGACGTACAACTTGAGGAAGAGGATTGTGTTCCGGAAGATCAGCGATGTGAAACGTGAAGAGGAA
GAACGCATGAAACGAAAGAATGAGGCCCCCCTGATCTTGCCCCCGGACCACCCTGTCCGGCGCCTCTTCC
AGAGATTCCGACAGCAGAAAGAGGCCAGGCTGGCAGCTGAGAGAGGGGGCCGGGACCTGGATGACCTAGA
TGTGGAGAAGGGCAATGTCCTTACAGAGCATGCCTCCGCCAACCACAGCCTCGTGAAGGCCAGCGTGGTC
ACCGTGCGTGAGAGTCCTGCCACGCCCGTATCCTTCCAGGCAGCCTCCACCTCCGGGGTGCCAGACCACG
CAAAGCTACAGGCGCCAGGGTCCGAGTGCCTGGGCCCCAAGGGGGGCGGGGGCGATTGTGCCAAGCGCAA
AAGCTGGGCCCGCTTCAAAGATGCTTGCGGGAAGAGTGAGGACTGGAACAAGGTGTCCAAGGCTGAGTCG
ATGGAGACACTTCCCGAGAGGACAAAAGCGTCAGGCGAGGCCACACTGAAGAAGACAGACTCGTGTGACA
GTGGCATCACCAAGAGCGACTTGCGCCTGGACAACGTGGGTGAGGCCAGGAGTCCCCAGGATCGGAGTCC
CATCCTGGCAGAGGTCAAGCATTCGTTCTACCCCATCCCTGAGCAGACGCTGCAGGCCACAGTCCTGGAG
GTGAGGCACGAGCTGAAGGAGGACATCAAGGCCTTAAACGCCAAAATGACCAATATTGAGAAACAGCTCT
CTGAGATACTCAGGATATTAACTTCCAGAAGATCCTCTCAGTCTCCTCAGGAGTTGTTTGAAATATCGAG
GCCACAGTCCCCAGAATCAGAGAGAGACATTTTTGGAGCCAGCTGAGAGGTCTATTTAAAAAAAAAGTCA
GAGACAGATACCTCCAACCCTGCCGTCACCACCACCCCTACCACCCGGAATTCCTGCAGCCCGGGGGATC
CACTAGTTCTAGAGCGGCCGCTCGAGCATGCATCTAGAGGGCCCTATTCTATAGTGTCACCTAAATGCTA
GAGCTCGCTGATCAGCCTCGACTGTGCCTTCTAGTTGCCAGCCATCTGTTGTTTGCCCCTCCCCCGTGCC
TTCCTTGACCCTGGAAGGTGCCACTCCCACTGTCCTTTCCTAATAAAATGAGGAAATTGCATCGCATTGT
CTGAGTAGGTGTCATTCTATTCTGGGGGGTGGGGTGGGGCAGGACAGCAAGGGGGAGGATTGGGAAGACA
ATAGCAGGCATGCTGGGGATGCGGTGGGCTCTATGGCTTCTGAGGCGGAAAGAACCAGCTGGGGCTCTAG
GGGGTATCCCC
[124 nt withheld, positions 4352-4475]
C
[32 nt withheld, positions 4477-4508]
CA
[57 nt withheld, positions 4511-4567]
A
[49 nt withheld, positions 4569-4617]
CCTTTGACGTTGGAGTCCACGTTCTTT
[37 nt withheld, positions 4645-4681]
ACCCTATCTCGGTCTATTCTTTTGATTTATAAGGGATTTTGGGGATTTCGGCCTATTGGTTAAAAAATGA
GCTGATTTAACAAAAATTTAACGCGAATTAATTCTGTGGAATGTGTGTCAGTTAGGGTGTGGAAAGTCCC
CAGGCTCCCCAGGCAGGCAGAAGTATGCAAAGCATGCATCTCAATTAGTCAGCAACCAGGTGTGGAAAGT
CCCCAGGCTCCCCAGCAGGCAGAAGTATGCAAAGCATGCATCTCAATTAGTCAGCAACCATAGTCCCGCC
CCTAACTCCGCCCATCCCGCCCCTAACTCCGCCCAGTTCCGCCCATTCTCCGCCCCATGGCTGACTAATT
TTTTTTATTTATGCAGAGGCCGAGGCCGCCTCTGCCTCTGAGCTATTCCAGAAGTAGTGAGGAGGCTTTT
TTGGAGGCCTAGGCTTTTGCAAAAAGCTCCCGGGAGCTTGTATATCCATTTTCGGATCTGATCAAGAGAC
AGGATGAGGATCGTTTCGCATGATTGAACAAGATGGATTGCACGCAGGTTCTCCGGCCGCTTGGGTGGAG
AGGCTATTCGGCTATGACTGGGCACAACAGACAATCGGCTGCTCTGATGCCGCCGTGTTCCGGCTGTCAG
CGCAGGGGCGCCCGGTTCTTTTTGTCAAGACCGACCTGTCCGGTGCCCTGAATGAACTGCAGGACGAGGC
AGCGCGGCTATCGTGGCTGGCCACGACGGGCGTTCCTTGCGCAGCTGTGCTCGACGTTGTCACTGAAGCG
GGAAGGGACTGGCTGCTATTGGGCGAAGTGCCGGGGCAGGATCTCCTGTCATCTCACCTTGCTCCTGCCG
AGAAAGTATCCATCATGGCTGATGCAATGCGGCGGCTGCATACGCTTGATCCGGCTACCTGCCCATTCGA
CCACCAAGCGAAACATCGCATCGAGCGAGCACGTACTCGGATGGAAGCCGGTCTTGTCGATCAGGATGAT
CTGGACGAAGAGCATCAGGGGCTCGCGCCAGCCGAACTGTTCGCCAGGCTCAAGGCGCGCATGCCCGACG
GCGAGGATCTCGTCGTGACCCATGGCGATGCCTGCTTGCCGAATATCATGGTGGAAAATGGCCGCTTTTC
TGGATTCATCGACTGTGGCCGGCTGGGTGTGGCGGACCGCTATCAGGACATAGCGTTGGCTACCCGTGAT
ATTGCTGAAGAGCTTGGCGGCGAATGGGCTGACCGCTTCCTCGTGCTTTACGGTATCGCCGCTCCCGATT
CGCAGCGCATCGCCTTCTATCGCCTTCTTGACGAGTTCTTCTGAGCGGGACTCTGGGGTTCGAAATGACC
GACCAAGCGACGCCCAACCTGCCATCACGAGATTTCGATTCCACCGCCGCCTTCTATGAAAGGTTGGGCT
TCGGAATCGTTTTCCGGGACGCCGGCTGGATGATCCTCCAGCGCGGGGATCTCATGCTGGAGTTCTTCGC
CCACCCCAACTTGTTTATTGCAGCTTATAATGGTTACAAATAAAGCAATAGCATCACAAATTTCACAAAT
AAAGCATTTTTTTCACTGCATTCTAGTTGTGGTTTGTCCAAACTCATCAATGTATCTTATCATGTCTGTA
TACCGTCGACCTCTAGCTAGAGCTTGGCGTAATCATGGTCATAGCTGTTTCCTGTGTGAAATTGTTATCC
GCTCACAATTCCACACAACATACGAGCCGGAAGCATAAAGTGTAAAGCCTGGGGTGCCTAATGAGTGAGC
TAACTCACATTAATTGCGTTGCGCTCACTGCCCGCTTTCCAGTCGGGAAACCTGTCGTGCCAGCTGCATT
AATGAATCGGCCAACGCGCGGGGAGAGGCGGTTTGCGTATTGGGCGCTCTTCCGCTTCCTCGCTCACTGA
CTCGCTGCGCTCGGTCGTTCGGCTGCGGCGAGCGGTATCAGCTCACTCAAAGGCGGTAATACGGTTATCC
ACAGAATCAGGGGATAACGCAGGAAAGAACATGTGAGCAAAAGGCCAGCAAAAGGCCAGGAACCGTAAAA
AGGCCGCGTTGCTGGCGTTTTTCCATAGGCTCCGCCCCCCTGACGAGCATCACAAAAATCGACGCTCAAG
TCAGAGGTGGCGAAACCCGACAGGACTATAAAGATACCAGGCGTTTCCCCCTGGAAGCTCCCTCGTGCGC
TCTCCTGTTCCGACCCTGCCGCTTACCGGATACCTGTCCGCCTTTCTCCCTTCGGGAAGCGTGGCGCTTT
CTCAATGCTCACGCTGTAGGTATCTCAGTTCGGTGTAGGTCGTTCGCTCCAAGCTGGGCTGTGTGCACGA
ACCCCCCGTTCAGCCCGACCGCTGCGCCTTATCCGGTAACTATCGTCTTGAGTCCAACCCGGTAAGACAC
GACTTATCGCCACTGGCAGCAGCCACTGGTAACAGGATTAGCAGAGCGAGGTATGTAGGCGGTGCTACAG
AGTTCTTGAAGTGGTGGCCTAACTACGGCTACACTAGAAGGACAGTATTTGGTATCTGCGCTCTGCTGAA
GCCAGTTACCTTCGGAAAAAGAGTTGGTAGCTCTTGATCCGGCAAACAAACCACCGCTGGTAGCGGTGGT
TTTTTTGTTTGCAAGCAGCAGATTACGCGCAGAAAAAAAGGATCTCAAGAAGATCCTTTGATCTTTTCTA
CGGGGTCTGACGCTCAGTGGAACGAAAACTCACGTTAAGGGATTTTGGTCATGAGATTATCAAAAAGGAT
CTTCACCTAGATCCTTTTAAATTAAAAATGAAGTTTTAAATCAATCTAAAGTATATATGAGTAAACTTGG
TCTGACAGTTACCAATGCTTAATCAGTGAGGCACCTATCTCAGCGATCTGTCTATTTCGTTCATCCATAG
TTGCCTGACTCCCCGTCGTGTAGATAACTACGATACGGGAGGGCTTACCATCTGGCCCCAGTGCTGCAAT
GATACCGCGAGACCCACGCTCACCGGCTCCAGATTTATCAGCAATAAACCAGCCAGCCGGAAGGGCCGAG
CGCAGAAGTGGTCCTGCAACTTTATCCGCCTCCATCCAGTCTATTAATTGTTGCCGGGAAGCTAGAGTAA
GTAGTTCGCCAGTTAATAGTTTGCGCAACGTTGTTGCCATTGCTACAGGCATCGTGGTGTCACGCTCGTC
GTTTGGTATGGCTTCATTCAGCTCCGGTTCCCAACGATCAAGGCGAGTTACATGATCCCCCATGTTGTGC
AAAAAAGCGGTTAGCTCCTTCGGTCCTCCGATCGTTGTCAGAAGTAAGTTGGCCGCAGTGTTATCACTCA
TGGTTATGGCAGCACTGCATAATTCTCTTACTGTCATGCCATCCGTAAGATGCTTTTCTGTGACTGGTGA
GTACTCAACCAAGTCATTCTGAGAATAGTGTATGCGGCGACCGAGTTGCTCTTGCCCGGCGTCAATACGG
GATAATACCGCGCCACATAGCAGAACTTTAAAAGTGCTCATCATTGGAAAACGTTCTTCGGGGCGAAAAC
TCTCAAGGATCTTACCGCTGTTGAGATCCAGTTCGATGTAACCCACTCGTGCACCCAACTGATCTTCAGC
ATCTTTTACTTTCACCAGCGTTTCTGGGTGAGCAAAAACAGGAAGGCAAAATGCCGCAAAAAAGGGAATA
AGGGCGACACGGAAATGTTGAATACTCATACTCTTCCTTTTTCAATATTATTGAAGCATTTATCAGGGTT
ATTGTCTCATGAGCGGATACATATTTGAATGTATTTAGAAAAATAAACAAATAGGGGTTCCGCGCACATT
TCCCCGAAAAGTGCCACCTGACGTC
