>Addgene plasmid #85703 | pcKv10.1 | addgene partial sequence | sequence record 167482 | CMV-F 5'-CGCAAATGGGCGGTAGGCGTG-3'
AGCAGAGCTCTCTGGCTAACTAGAGAACCCACTGCTTACTGGCTTATCGAAATTAATACGACTCACTATA
GGGAGACCCAAGCTTGGTACCGAGCTCGGATCCACTAGTAACGGCCGCCAGTGTGCTGGAATTCTGCAGA
TATCCATCACACTGGCGGCCGGAATTCCGGGCCCGCCGGACCCCGAGCTGCTGGGAGGATGACCATGGCT
GGGGGCAGGAGGGGACTAGTGGCCCCTCAAAACACGTTTCTGGAGAATATTGTTCGGCGGTCCAATGATA
CTAATTTTGTGTTGGGGAATGCTCAGATAGTGGACTGGCCTATTGTGTACAGCAATGATGGATTTTGCAA
GCTGTCTGGCTATCACAGGGCAGAAGTGATGCAAAAAAGCAGCACCTGCAGTTTTATGTATGGGGAGCTG
ACTGATAAAGACACGATTGAAAAAGTGCGGCAAACATTTGAGAACTATGAGATGAATTCCTTTGAAATTC
TGATGTACAAGAAGAACAGGACACCTGTGTGGTTCTTTGTGAAAATTGCTCCAATTCGAAACGAACAGGA
TAAAGTGGTTTTATTTCTTTGCACTTTCAGTGACATAACAGCTTTCAAACAGCCAATTGAGGATGATTCA
TGTAAAGGCTGGGGGAAGTTTGCTCGGCTGACAAGAGCACTGACAAGCAGCAGGGGTGTCCTGCAGCAGC
TGGCTCCAAGCGTGCAAAAAGGCGAGAATGTCCACAAGCACTCCCGCCTGGCAGAGGTCCTACAGCTGGG
CTCAGACATCCTTCCCCAGTACAAGCAAGAGGCACCAAAGACTCCCCCTCACATCATCTTACATTATTGT
GTTTTTAAGACCACGTGGGATTGGATCATCTTGATCTTGACCTTCTATACAGCCATCTT
