>Addgene plasmid #85703 | pcKv10.1 | addgene partial sequence | sequence record 167483 | BGH-rev 5'-TAGAAGGCACAGTCGAGG-3'
CTATAGAATAGGGCCCTCTAGATGCATGCTCGAGCGGCCGCTCTAGAACTAGTGGATCCCCCGGGCTGCA
GGAATTCCGGGTGGTAGGGGTGGTGGTGACGGCAGGGTTGGAGGTATCTGTCTCTGACTTTTTTTTTAAA
TAGACCTCTCAGCTGGCTCCAAAAATGTCTCTCTCTGATTCTGGGGACTGTGGCCTCGATATTTCAAACA
ACTCCTGAGGAGACTGAGAGGATCTTCTGGAAGTTAATATCCTGAGTATCTCAGAGAGCTGTTTCTCAAT
ATTGGTCATTTTGGCGTTTAAGGCCTTGATGTCCTCCTTCAGCTCGTGCCTCACCTCCAGGACTGTGGCC
TGCAGCGTCTGCTCAGGGATGGGGTAGAACGAATGCTTGACCTCTGCCAGGATGGGACTCCGATCCTGGG
GACTCCTGGCCTCACCCACGTTGTCCAGGCGCAAGTCGCTCTTGGTGATGCCACTGTCACACGAGTCTGT
CTTCTTCAGTGTGGCCTCGCCTGACGCTTTTGTCCTCTCGGGAAGTGTCTCCATCGACTCAGCCTTGGAC
ACCTTGTTCCAGTCCTCACTCTTCCCGCAAGCATCTTTGAAGCGGGCCCAGCTTTTGCGCTTGGCACAAT
CGCCCCCGCCCCCCTTGGGGCCCAGGCACTCGGACCCTGGCGCCTGTAGCTTTGCGTGGTCTGGCACCCC
GGAGGTGGAGGCTGCCTGGAAGGATACGGGCGTGGCAGGACTCTCACGCACGGTGACCACGCTGGCCTTC
ACGAGGCTGTGGTTGGCGGAGGCATGCTCTGTAAGGACATTGCCCTTCTCCACATCTAGGTCATCCAGGT
CCCGGCCCCCTCTCTCAGCTGCCAGCCTGGCCTCTTTCTGCTGTCGGAATCTCTGGAAGAGGCGCCGGAC
AGGGTGGTCCGGGGGCAAGATCAGGGGGGCCTCATTCTTTCGTTTCATGCGTTCTTCCTCTTCACGTTTC
ACATCGCTGATCTTCCGGA
